>Addgene plasmid #236741 | pET28a-His6-GFP-UROD | addgene full sequence | sequence record 469915 | Addgene NGS Result
TAAACAGTAATACAAGGGGTGTTATGAGCCATATTCAACGGGAAACGTCTTGCTCTAGGCCGCGATTAAA
TTCCAACATGGATGCTGATTTATATGGGTATAAATGGGCTCGCGATAATGTCGGGCAATCAGGTGCGACA
ATCTATCGATTGTATGGGAAGCCCGATGCGCCAGAGTTGTTTCTGAAACATGGCAAAGGTAGCGTTGCCA
ATGATGTTACAGATGAGATGGTCAGACTAAACTGGCTGACGGAATTTATGCCTCTTCCGACCATCAAGCA
TTTTATCCGTACTCCTGATGATGCATGGTTACTCACCACTGCGATCCCCGGGAAAACAGCATTCCAGGTA
TTAGAAGAATATCCTGATTCAGGTGAAAATATTGTTGATGCGCTGGCAGTGTTCCTGCGCCGGTTGCATT
CGATTCCTGTTTGTAATTGTCCTTTTAACAGCGATCGCGTATTTCGTCTCGCTCAGGCGCAATCACGAAT
GAATAACGGTTTGGTTGATGCGAGTGATTTTGATGACGAGCGTAATGGCTGGCCTGTTGAACAAGTCTGG
AAAGAAATGCATAAACTTTTGCCATTCTCACCGGATTCAGTCGTCACTCATGGTGATTTCTCACTTGATA
ACCTTATTTTTGACGAGGGGAAATTAATAGGTTGTATTGATGTTGGACGAGTCGGAATCGCAGACCGATA
CCAGGATCTTGCCATCCTATGGAACTGCCTCGGTGAGTTTTCTCCTTCATTACAGAAACGGCTTTTTCAA
AAATATGGTATTGATAATCCTGATATGAATAAATTGCAGTTTCATTTGATGCTCGATGAGTTTTTCTAAG
AATTAATTCATGAGCGGATACATATTTGAATGTATTTAGAAAAATAAACAAATAGGGGTTCCGCGCACAT
TTCCCCGAAAAGTGCCACCTAAATTGTAAGCGTTAATATTTTGTTAAAATTCGCGTTAAATTTTTGTTAA
ATCAGCTCATTTTTTAACCAATAGGCCGAAATCGGCAAAATCCCTTATAAATCAAAAGAATAGACCGAGA
TAGGGT
[37 nt withheld, positions 1057-1093]
AAAGAACGTGGACTCCAACGTCAAAGG
[49 nt withheld, positions 1121-1169]
T
[80 nt withheld, positions 1171-1250]
TGAAAGCCGGCG
[124 nt withheld, positions 1263-1386]
CCCATTCGCCAATCCGGATATAGTTCCTCCTTTCAGCAAAAAACCCCTCAAGACCCGTTTAGAGGCCCCA
AGGGGTTATGCTAGTTATTGCTCAGCGGTGGCAGCAGCCAACTCAGCTTCCTTTCGGGCTTTGTTAGCAG
CCGGATCTCAATTTTGGCGCAGTAAACGGGAGTGCTTATGGACGGCATCAACGAATGCGCCTACGTGCTC
TGGATCCATATCCGGGTACAGTCCATGGCCAAGATTTGCGATATAGCGATGTGGACCAAAGTCGTCCAAC
ATTTGTTTGACAAGTTGACCGATTTCCTCTTCGCTAGCATATAAAGCACAGGGGTCCAGATTCCCCTGCA
ATGTAACCGTCTTCCCCACGCACTCACGAGCTTTCTTCGGGGCTACCGTCCAGTCAAGCCCAACTACTTC
GTAGCCTGCCTGTGCCAATTCCTCCAAGGCGAAGTGCCCATCCTTGGCAAAGATGATCATAGGTACTGGT
GCAAGACCCGCCTCGCGCAAACGGGCCTTAACTTGCTTGGCCACATCACGGATATAGGGCAGAGCAAATT
TGTTAAACAGCTGTGGTCCAAGGTGACCTGCGTGTGACTCAAATAACTGCAAGGCCTGCGCACCTGCGAC
GACCTGACCCACAAGATAAGGCACCAAGGCATCGGTCAGAATGCGTAACAATTGGTGCGACGCTTGTGGA
CGTTGGTACAACCAGCGTTTTGCCTGGGCCATAGTAGAGCTGCCTCCTCCCTCTACCATGTAGGTCATAA
GAGTCCATGGTGCTCCAGCAAATCCAATCAGAGGAACACGTCCCGCAAGACGCTGGCGTGTAAGGGTAAT
AGCCTGGAAGACATACCCCAGCTCGGACGCCACCACCTCCGGGTCACGCAAGCGTTCCAAGTCCTGCTCT
TCGCGCAGTGGTTCTGGAAAGGACGGCCCCTTCCCTGGAACCATCGTTACCTCCATACCCAGAGCTTGAG
GGACTACCAAAATGTCGCTGAAGATGATCGCCGCATCAAGTGGAAAACGGCGTAACGGCTGAAGAGTCAA
TTCGCAGCACGCCTCGGGAGAACGGCAGGTGCTAAAAAAATCTTGCGCCGCACGCGTTTCGCGGAACTCT
GGAAGGTAACGGCCAGCCTGGCGCATACACCACACGGGTGTATAGTCCGTTTCTTCCCCCCAGGCTGCAC
GAAGGAAGGTATCGTTTTTCAACTCTGGAAACCCTTGAGGGCCAAGGCCGTTCGCTTCCATCTTGTACAG
CTCGTCCATGCCGAGAGTGATCCCGGCGGCGGTCACGAACTCCAGCAGGACCATGTGATCGCGCTTCTCG
TTGGGGTCTTTGCTCAGGGCGGACTGGGTGCTCAGGTAGTGGTTGTCGGGCAGCAGCACGGGGCCGTCGC
CGATGGGGGTGTTCTGCTGGTAGTGGTCGGCGAGCTGCACGCTGCCGTCCTCGATGTTGTGGCGGATCTT
GAAGTTCACCTTGATGCCGTTCTTCTGCTTGTCGGCCATGATATAGACGTTGTGGCTGTTGTAGTTGTAC
TCCAGCTTGTGCCCCAGGATGTTGCCGTCCTCCTTGAAGTCGATGCCCTTCAGCTCGATGCGGTTCACCA
GGGTGTCGCCCTCGAACTTCACCTCGGCGCGGGTCTTGTAGTTGCCGTCGTCCTTGAAGAAGATGGTGCG
CTCCTGGACGTAGCCTTCGGGCATGGCGGACTTGAAGAAGTCGTGCTGCTTCATGTGGTCGGGGTAGCGG
CTGAAGCACTGCACGCCGTAGGTCAGGGTGGTCACGAGGGTGGGCCAGGGCACGGGCAGCTTGCCGGTGG
TGCAGATGAACTTCAGGGTCAGCTTGCCGTAGGTGGCATCGCCCTCGCCCTCGCCGGACACGCTGAACTT
GTGGCCGTTTACGTCGCCGTCCAGCTCGACCAGGATGGGCACCACCCCGGTGAACAGCTCCTCGCCCTTG
CTCACGTGGTGGTGATGATGATGCATGGTATATCTCCTTCTTAAAGTTAAACAAAATTATTTCTAGAGGG
GAATTGTTATCCGCTCACAATTCCCCTATAGTGAGTCGTATTAATTTCGCGGGATCGAGATCTCGATCCT
CTACGCCGGACGCATCGTGGCCGGCATCACCGGCGCCACAGGTGCGGTTGCTGGCGCCTATATCGCCGAC
ATCACCGATGGGGAAGATCGGGCTCGCCACTTCGGGCTCATGAGCGCTTGTTTCGGCGTGGGTATGGTGG
CAGGCCCCGTGGCCGGGGGACTGTTGGGCGCCATCTCCTTGCATGCACCATTCCTTGCGGCGGCGGTGCT
CAACGGCCTCAACCTACTACTGGGCTGCTTCCTAATGCAGGAGTCGCATAAGGGAGAGCGTCGAGATCCC
GGACACCATCGAATGGCGCAAAACCTTTCGCGGTATGGCATGATAGCGCCCGGAAGAGAGTCAATTCAGG
GTGGTGAATGTGAAACCAGTAACGTTATACGATGTCGCAGAGTATGCCGGTGTCTCTTATCAGACCGTTT
CCCGCGTGGTGAACCAGGCCAGCCACGTTTCTGCGAAAACGCGGGAAAAAGTGGAAGCGGCGATGGCGGA
GCTGAATTACATTCCCAACCGCGTGGCACAACAACTGGCGGGCAAACAGTCGTTGCTGATTGGCGTTGCC
ACCTCCAGTCTGGCCCTGCACGCGCCGTCGCAAATTGTCGCGGCGATTAAATCTCGCGCCGATCAACTGG
GTGCCAGCGTGGTGGTGTCGATGGTAGAACGAAGCGGCGTCGAAGCCTGTAAAGCGGCGGTGCACAATCT
TCTCGCGCAACGCGTCAGTGGGCTGATCATTAACTATCCGCTGGATGACCAGGATGCCATTGCTGTGGAA
GCTGCCTGCACTAATGTTCCGGCGTTATTTCTTGATGTCTCTGACCAGACACCCATCAACAGTATTATTT
TCTCCCATGAAGACGGTACGCGACTGGGCGTGGAGCATCTGGTCGCATTGGGTCACCAGCAAATCGCGCT
GTTAGCGGGCCCATTAAGTTCTGTCTCGGCGCGTCTGCGTCTGGCTGGCTGGCATAAATATCTCACTCGC
AATCAAATTCAGCCGATAGCGGAACGGGAAGGCGACTGGAGTGCCATGTCCGGTTTTCAACAAACCATGC
AAATGCTGAATGAGGGCATCGTTCCCACTGCGATGCTGGTTGCCAACGATCAGATGGCGCTGGGCGCAAT
GCGCGCCATTACCGAGTCCGGGCTGCGCGTTGGTGCGGATATCTCGGTAGTGGGATACGACGATACCGAA
GACAGCTCATGTTATATCCCGCCGTTAACCACCATCAAACAGGATTTTCGCCTGCTGGGGCAAACCAGCG
TGGACCGCTTGCTGCAACTCTCTCAGGGCCAGGCGGTGAAGGGCAATCAGCTGTTGCCCGTCTCACTGGT
GAAAAGAAAAACCACCCTGGCGCCCAATACGCAAACCGCCTCTCCCCGCGCGTTGGCCGATTCATTAATG
CAGCTGGCACGACAGGTTTCCCGACTGGAAAGCGGGCAGTGAGCGCAACGCAATTAATGTAAGTTAGCTC
ACTCATTAGGCACCGGGATCTCGACCGATGCCCTTGAGAGCCTTCAACCCAGTCAGCTCCTTCCGGTGGG
CGCGGGGCATGACTATCGTCGCCGCACTTATGACTGTCTTCTTTATCATGCAACTCGTAGGACAGGTGCC
GGCAGCGCTCTGGGTCATTTTCGGCGAGGACCGCTTTCGCTGGAGCGCGACGATGATCGGCCTGTCGCTT
GCGGTATTCGGAATCTTGCACGCCCTCGCTCAAGCCTTCGTCACTGGTCCCGCCACCAAACGTTTCGGCG
AGAAGCAGGCCATTATCGCCGGCATGGCGGCCCCACGGGTGCGCATGATCGTGCTCCTGTCGTTGAGGAC
CCGGCTAGGCTGGCGGGGTTGCCTTACTGGTTAGCAGAATGAATCACCGATACGCGAGCGAACGTGAAGC
GACTGCTGCTGCAAAACGTCTGCGACCTGAGCAACAACATGAATGGTCTTCGGTTTCCGTGTTTCGTAAA
GTCTGGAAACGCGGAAGTCAGCGCCCTGCACCATTATGTTCCGGATCTGCATCGCAGGATGCTGCTGGCT
ACCCTGTGGAACACCTACATCTGTATTAACGAAGCGCTGGCATTGACCCTGAGTGATTTTTCTCTGGTCC
CGCCGCATCCATACCGCCAGTTGTTTACCCTCACAACGTTCCAGTAACCGGGCATGTTCATCATCAGTAA
CCCGTATCGTGAGCATCCTCTCTCGTTTCATCGGTATCATTACCCCCATGAACAGAAATCCCCCTTACAC
GGAGGCATCAGTGACCAAACAGGAAAAAACCGCCCTTAACATGGCCCGCTTTATCAGAAGCCAGACATTA
ACGCTTCTGGAGAAACTCAACGAGCTGGACGCGGATGAACAGGCAGACATCTGTGAATCGCTTCACGACC
ACGCTGATGAGCTTTACCGCAGCTGCCTCGCGCGTTTCGGTGATGACGGTGAAAACCTCTGACACATGCA
GCTCCCGGAGACGGTCACAGCTTGTCTGTAAGCGGATGCCGGGAGCAGACAAGCCCGTCAGGGCGCGTCA
GCGGGTGTTGGCGGGTGTCGGGGCGCAGCCATGACCCAGTCACGTAGCGATAGCGGAGTGTATACTGGCT
TAACTATGCGGCATCAGAGCAGATTGTACTGAGAGTGCACCATTGCGGTGTGAAATACCGCACAGATGCG
TAAGGAGAAAATACCGCATCAGGCGCTCTTCCGCTTCCTCGCTCACTGACTCGCTGCGCTCGGTCGTTCG
GCTGCGGCGAGCGGTATCAGCTCACTCAAAGGCGGTAATACGGTTATCCACAGAATCAGGGGATAACGCA
GGAAAGAACATGTGAGCAAAAGGCCAGCAAAAGGCCAGGAACCGTAAAAAGGCCGCGTTGCTGGCGTTTT
TCCATAGGCTCCGCCCCCCTGACGAGCATCACAAAAATCGACGCTCAAGTCAGAGGTGGCGAAACCCGAC
AGGACTATAAAGATACCAGGCGTTTCCCCCTGGAAGCTCCCTCGTGCGCTCTCCTGTTCCGACCCTGCCG
CTTACCGGATACCTGTCCGCCTTTCTCCCTTCGGGAAGCGTGGCGCTTTCTCATAGCTCACGCTGTAGGT
ATCTCAGTTCGGTGTAGGTCGTTCGCTCCAAGCTGGGCTGTGTGCACGAACCCCCCGTTCAGCCCGACCG
CTGCGCCTTATCCGGTAACTATCGTCTTGAGTCCAACCCGGTAAGACACGACTTATCGCCACTGGCAGCA
GCCACTGGTAACAGGATTAGCAGAGCGAGGTATGTAGGCGGTGCTACAGAGTTCTTGAAGTGGTGGCCTA
ACTACGGCTACACTAGAAGGACAGTATTTGGTATCTGCGCTCTGCTGAAGCCAGTTACCTTCGGAAAAAG
AGTTGGTAGCTCTTGATCCGGCAAACAAACCACCGCTGGTAGCGGTGGTTTTTTTGTTTGCAAGCAGCAG
ATTACGCGCAGAAAAAAAGGATCTCAAGAAGATCCTTTGATCTTTTCTACGGGGTCTGACGCTCAGTGGA
ACGAAAACTCACGTTAAGGGATTTTGGTCATGAACAATAAAACTGTCTGCTTACA
Features (pLannotate 1.2.2; 19 found; start..end, strand, type, name):
     24..839     +  CDS            KanR: aminoglycoside phosphotransferase; aph(3')-Ia; confers resistance to kanamycin in bacteria or G418 (Geneticin®) in eukaryotes
    848..905     -  promoter       AmpR promoter (fragment): bla
    931..1386    -  rep_origin     f1 ori (sequence partly withheld): f1 bacteriophage origin of replication; arrow indicates direction of (+) strand synthesis
   1423..1470    -  terminator     T7 terminator: transcription terminator for bacteriophage T7 RNA polymerase
   1478..1527    -  CDS            SET1 (fragment): solubility-enhancement tag derived from T7 phage gene 10B
   1537..2637    -  CDS            UROD: DCUP_HUMAN - Experimental evidence at protein level: Swiss-Prot protein existence level 1. Catalyzes the decarboxylation of four acetate groups of uroporphyrinogen-III to yield coproporphyrinogen-III. From Homo sapiens (Human).
   2638..3351    -  CDS            EGFP: EGFP is a basic (constitutively fluorescent) green fluorescent protein published in 1996, derived from Aequorea victoria. It is reported to be a rapidly-maturing weak dimer with moderate acid sensitivity.
   3379..3401    -  RBS            RBS: efficient ribosome binding site from bacteriophage T7 gene 10 (Olins and Rangwala, 1989)
   3416..3440    -  protein_bind   lac operator: The lac repressor binds to the lac operator to inhibit transcription in E. coli. This inhibition can be relieved by adding lactose or isopropyl-β-D-thiogalactopyranoside (IPTG). lac repressor encoded by lacI
   3441..3459    -  promoter       T7 promoter: promoter for bacteriophage T7 RNA polymerase
   3481..3760    +  CDS            TcR (fragment): tetracycline efflux protein; tet; confers resistance to tetracycline
   3768..3845    +  promoter       lacI promoter: lacI
   3846..4928    +  CDS            lacI: lac repressor; lacI; The lac repressor binds to the lac operator to inhibit transcription in E. coli. This inhibition can be relieved by adding lactose or isopropyl-β-D-thiogalactopyranoside (IPTG).
   4941..4962    +  protein_bind   CAP binding site: CAP binding activates transcription in the presence of cAMP. E. coli catabolite activator protein
   4977..5268    +  CDS            TcR (fragment): tetracycline efflux protein; tet; confers resistance to tetracycline
   5340..5720    -  CDS            YPB1_ECOLX: Protein predicted: Swiss-Prot protein existence level 4. From Escherichia coli.
   5737..5928    +  CDS            rop: Rop protein, which maintains plasmids at low copy number; rop
   6030..6169    +  misc_feature   bom: basis of mobility region from pBR322
   6355..6943    -  rep_origin     ori: high-copy-number ColE1/pMB1/pBR322/pUC origin of replication
