[The description below was written by a language model from this plasmid's Addgene catalogue record and pLannotate feature annotations shown in this document.]
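Description:
pET28a-His6-GFP-UROD is a bacterial expression plasmid of about 7 kb, built on the pET28a backbone for overproducing human uroporphyrinogen decarboxylase (UROD) as a fusion to enhanced GFP in E. coli. It replicates from a ColE1/pBR322-type origin accompanied by the rop gene and the bom mobility region, a combination that generally restrains copy number, although the catalogue lists copy number as unknown. Selection is by kanamycin through the aph(3')-Ia aminoglycoside phosphotransferase gene. An f1 phage origin is also present. The short tetracycline-resistance fragments, the AmpR promoter fragment and a predicted E. coli open reading frame appear to be nonfunctional remnants of the pBR322-derived backbone.

The expression cassette follows the standard pET design. A T7 promoter immediately followed by a lac operator drives transcription, the T7 gene 10 ribosome binding site directs translation, and a T7 terminator closes the unit. The plasmid carries its own lacI gene and promoter, so expression stays repressed until it is induced with IPTG in a host that supplies T7 RNA polymerase. The coding region places EGFP directly upstream of the UROD sequence, giving an N-terminal fluorescent fusion. The catalogue also records an N-terminal His6 tag for affinity purification, but the feature table does not annotate it separately. A small fragment annotated as a T7 gene 10-derived solubility tag lies between UROD and the terminator, and the record does not indicate whether it is translated.

The stated purpose is protein overexpression of eGFP-UROD. UROD catalyses the decarboxylation of uroporphyrinogen-III to coproporphyrinogen-III. The associated publication concerns detection and enrichment of endogenous cereblon substrates, but the record does not describe how the protein was used there.
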