Addgene plasmid #236741: pET28a-His6-GFP-UROD
Purpose: Protein overexpression of eGFP-human uroporphyrinogen decarboxylase
Depositing lab: Christina Woo. Depositing organization: Harvard University. Publication: A method for the detection and enrichment of endogenous cereblon substrates. Lloyd HC, Li Y, Payne NC, Zhao Z, Xu W, Kroupova A, Zollman D, Long T, Kabir F, Chen M, Freeman R, Feng EY, Xi SY, Hsu YC, Ciulli A, Mazitschek R, Woo CM. Cell Chem Biol. 2025 Aug 5:S2451-9456(25)00225-9. doi: 10.1016/j.chembiol.2025.07.002. PubMed 40782806.
Backbone
  Vector backbone: pET28a
  Vector type: Bacterial Expression
Growth in bacteria
  Bacterial resistance: Kanamycin, 50 μg/mL
  Growth temperature: 37°C
  Growth strain: DH5alpha
  Copy number: Unknown
Gene/Insert
  Gene/Insert name: eGFP-Uroporphyrinogen decarboxylase human
  Species: H. sapiens (human), Synthetic
  Entrez Gene: UROD (a.k.a. PCT, UPD)
  Tag / fusion protein: His6 (N terminal on insert); eGFP (N terminal on insert)
Terms and licenses: Academic/Nonprofit Terms; Industry Terms: Not Available to Industry
How to cite: pET28a-His6-GFP-UROD was a gift from Christina Woo (Addgene plasmid # 236741 ; http://n2t.net/addgene:236741 ; RRID:Addgene_236741)
